Addgene plasmid #236532: HA-cNM2A-Flag
Purpose: For expression of NM2A (dog) - with HA and FLAG tags in mammalian cells
Depositing lab: Sandra Citi. Depositing organization: University of Geneva. Publication: Cingulin and paracingulin tether myosins-2 to junctions to mechanoregulate the plasma membrane. Rouaud F, Huang W, Flinois A, Jain K, Vasileva E, Di Mattia T, Mauperin M, Parry DAD, Dugina V, Chaponnier C, Mean I, Montessuit S, Mutero-Maeda A, Yan J, Citi S. J Cell Biol. 2023 Jul 3;222(7):e202208065. doi: 10.1083/jcb.202208065. Epub 2023 May 19. PubMed 37204781.
Backbone
  Vector backbone: pcDNA3.1-Zeo+
  Vector type: Mammalian Expression
  Selectable markers: Zeocin
Growth in bacteria
  Bacterial resistance: Ampicillin, 100 μg/mL
  Growth temperature: 37°C
  Growth strain: DH5alpha
  Copy number: High Copy
Gene/Insert
  Gene/Insert name: MYH9
  Species: Canis lupus familiaris (dog)
  Insert size (bp): 5880
  Mutation: WT
  Tag / fusion protein: HA (N terminal on insert); FLAG (C terminal on insert)
  Cloning method: Restriction Enzyme; 5′ cloning site Unknown (unknown if destroyed)
Terms and licenses: Academic/Nonprofit Terms; Industry Terms: Not Available to Industry
Depositor comments: S2782 (Plasmid collection number)
How to cite: HA-cNM2A-Flag was a gift from Sandra Citi (Addgene plasmid # 236532 ; http://n2t.net/addgene:236532 ; RRID:Addgene_236532)
