[The description below was written by a language model from this plasmid's Addgene catalogue record and pLannotate feature annotations shown in this document.]
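Description:
HA-cNM2A-Flag is a mammalian expression plasmid built on the pcDNA3.1-Zeo+ backbone that carries the wild-type dog (Canis lupus familiaris) MYH9 coding sequence, which encodes the heavy chain of non-muscle myosin 2A (NM2A). The sequenced plasmid is about 10.9 kb. It is propagated in E. coli through a high-copy ColE1/pUC-type origin and selected with ampicillin through the β-lactamase gene. An f1 origin is also present, which in principle permits single-stranded DNA production. For selection in mammalian cells, an SV40 enhancer/early promoter drives the Sh ble (BleoR) gene, which confers Zeocin resistance and is terminated by an SV40 polyadenylation signal. The small EM7 bacterial promoter upstream of the same gene also allows Zeocin selection in bacteria.

The expression cassette uses the human cytomegalovirus immediate-early enhancer and promoter, followed by a T7 promoter that can serve for in vitro transcription or sequencing. The 5,880 bp MYH9 open reading frame is followed directly by a FLAG epitope at its C-terminus and then by the bovine growth hormone polyadenylation signal. The annotation tool labelled the MYH9 feature by homology to the human protein, but the catalogue entry gives the species as dog. The catalogue entry also lists an N-terminal HA tag. The feature table does not annotate this tag, although there is unannotated sequence between the T7 promoter and the start of MYH9 where it could lie. Several short fragment annotations, including an HIV-1 LTR fragment and lac-region remnants, appear to be incidental matches to backbone sequence rather than functional elements.

The two tags allow the exogenous myosin heavy chain to be detected or pulled down from either end. The associated work studied how the junctional proteins cingulin and paracingulin tether myosin-2 isoforms to cell junctions.
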