Features (pLannotate 1.2.2; 22 found; start..end, strand, type, name):
      1..429     +  rep_origin     f1 ori (sequence partly withheld): f1 bacteriophage origin of replication; arrow indicates direction of (+) strand synthesis
    443..772     +  promoter       SV40 promoter: SV40 enhancer and early promoter
    820..867     +  promoter       EM7 promoter: synthetic bacterial promoter&nbsp
    886..1260    +  CDS            BleoR: antibiotic-binding protein; Sh ble from Streptoalloteichus hindustanus; confers resistance to bleomycin, phleomycin, and Zeocin™
   1270..1395    +  CDS            ble (fragment): BLE_KLEPN - Experimental evidence at protein level: Swiss-Prot protein existence level 1. Binding protein with a strong affinity to the bleomycin family of antibiotics. Binds to CL990; an antimitotic-antibiotic compound. From Klebsiella pneumoniae.
   1390..1511    +  polyA_signal   SV40 poly(A) signal: SV40 polyadenylation signal
   1582..1604    -  protein_bind   lac operator (fragment): The lac repressor binds to the lac operator to inhibit transcription in E. coli. This inhibition can be relieved by adding lactose or isopropyl-β-D-thiogalactopyranoside (IPTG). lac repressor encoded by lacI
   1608..1638    -  promoter       lac promoter: promoter for the E. coli lac operon
   1653..1674    -  protein_bind   CAP binding site: CAP binding activates transcription in the presence of cAMP. E. coli catabolite activator protein
   1687..1779    -  CDS            lacI (fragment): lac repressor; lacI; The lac repressor binds to the lac operator to inhibit transcription in E. coli. This inhibition can be relieved by adding lactose or isopropyl-β-D-thiogalactopyranoside (IPTG).
   1962..2550    -  rep_origin     ori: high-copy-number ColE1/pMB1/pBR322/pUC origin of replication
   2721..3581    -  CDS            AmpR: β-lactamase; bla; confers resistance to ampicillin, carbenicillin, and related antibiotics
   3582..3686    -  promoter       AmpR promoter: bla
   3745..3797    -  misc_feature   bom (fragment): basis of mobility region from pBR322
   3952..4331    +  enhancer       CMV enhancer: human cytomegalovirus immediate early enhancer
   4332..4535    +  promoter       CMV promoter: human cytomegalovirus (CMV) immediate early promoter
   4531..4564    +  LTR            5' LTR (truncated) (fragment): truncated 5' long terminal repeat (LTR) from HIV-1
   4580..4598    +  promoter       T7 promoter: promoter for bacteriophage T7 RNA polymerase
   4694..10573   +  CDS            MYH9: MYH9_HUMAN - Experimental evidence at protein level: Swiss-Prot protein existence level 1. Cellular myosin that appears to play a role in cytokinesis, cell shape, and specialized functions such as secretion and capping. Required for cortical actin clearance prior to oocyte exocytosis (By similarity). Promotes cell motility in conjunction with S100A4 (PubMed:16707441). During cell spreading, plays an important role in cytoskeleton reorganization, focal contact formation (in the margins but not the central part of spreading cells), and lamellipodial retraction; this function is mechanically anta
  10574..10597   +  CDS            FLAG: FLAG® epitope tag, followed by an enterokinase cleavage site
  10649..10873   +  polyA_signal   bGH poly(A) signal: bovine growth hormone polyadenylation signal
  10877..10898   +  promoter       SV40 promoter (fragment): SV40 enhancer and early promoter
>Addgene plasmid #236532 | HA-cNM2A-Flag | addgene full sequence | sequence record 469292 | Addgene NGS Result
[124 nt withheld, positions 1-124]
C
[91 nt withheld, positions 126-216]
A
[49 nt withheld, positions 218-266]
CCTTTGACGTTGGAGTCCACGTTCTTT
[37 nt withheld, positions 294-330]
ACCCTATCTCGGTCTATTCTTTTGATTTATAAGGGATTTTGCCGATTTCGGCCTATTGGTTAAAAAATGA
GCTGATTTAACAAAAATTTAACGCGAATTAATTCTGTGGAATGTGTGTCAGTTAGGGTGTGGAAAGTCCC
CAGGCTCCCCAGCAGGCAGAAGTATGCAAAGCATGCATCTCAATTAGTCAGCAACCAGGTGTGGAAAGTC
CCCAGGCTCCCCAGCAGGCAGAAGTATGCAAAGCATGCATCTCAATTAGTCAGCAACCATAGTCCCGCCC
CTAACTCCGCCCATCCCGCCCCTAACTCCGCCCAGTTCCGCCCATTCTCCGCCCCATGGCTGACTAATTT
TTTTTATTTATGCAGAGGCCGAGGCCGCCTCTGCCTCTGAGCTATTCCAGAAGTAGTGAGGAGGCTTTTT
TGGAGGCCTAGGCTTTTGCAAAAAGCTCCCGGGAGCTTGTATATCCATTTTCGGATCTGATCAGCACGTG
TTGACAATTAATCATCGGCATAGTATATCGGCATAGTATAATACGACAAGGTGAGGAACTAAACCATGGC
CAAGTTGACCAGTGCCGTTCCGGTGCTCACCGCGCGCGACGTCGCCGGAGCGGTCGAGTTCTGGACCGAC
CGGCTCGGGTTCTCCCGGGACTTCGTGGAGGACGACTTCGCCGGTGTGGTCCGGGACGACGTGACCCTGT
TCATCAGCGCGGTCCAGGACCAGGTGGTGCCGGACAACACCCTGGCCTGGGTGTGGGTGCGCGGCCTGGA
CGAGCTGTACGCCGAGTGGTCGGAGGTCGTGTCCACGAACTTCCGGGACGCCTCCGGGCCGGCCATGACC
GAGATCGGCGAGCAGCCGTGGGGGCGGGAGTTCGCCCTGCGCGACCCGGCCGGCAACTGCGTGCACTTCG
TGGCCGAGGAGCAGGACTGACACGTGCTACGAGATTTCGATTCCACCGCCGCCTTCTATGAAAGGTTGGG
CTTCGGAATCGTTTTCCGGGACGCCGGCTGGATGATCCTCCAGCGCGGGGATCTCATGCTGGAGTTCTTC
GCCCACCCCAACTTGTTTATTGCAGCTTATAATGGTTACAAATAAAGCAATAGCATCACAAATTTCACAA
ATAAAGCATTTTTTTCACTGCATTCTAGTTGTGGTTTGTCCAAACTCATCAATGTATCTTATCATGTCTG
TATACCGTCGACCTCTAGCTAGAGCTTGGCGTAATCATGGTCATAGCTGTTTCCTGTGTGAAATTGTTAT
CCGCTCACAATTCCACACAACATACGAGCCGGAAGCATAAAGTGTAAAGCCTGGGGTGCCTAATGAGTGA
GCTAACTCACATTAATTGCGTTGCGCTCACTGCCCGCTTTCCAGTCGGGAAACCTGTCGTGCCAGCTGCA
TTAATGAATCGGCCAACGCGCGGGGAGAGGCGGTTTGCGTATTGGGCGCTCTTCCGCTTCCTCGCTCACT
GACTCGCTGCGCTCGGTCGTTCGGCTGCGGCGAGCGGTATCAGCTCACTCAAAGGCGGTAATACGGTTAT
CCACAGAATCAGGGGATAACGCAGGAAAGAACATGTGAGCAAAAGGCCAGCAAAAGGCCAGGAACCGTAA
AAAGGCCGCGTTGCTGGCGTTTTTCCATAGGCTCCGCCCCCCTGACGAGCATCACAAAAATCGACGCTCA
AGTCAGAGGTGGCGAAACCCGACAGGACTATAAAGATACCAGGCGTTTCCCCCTGGAAGCTCCCTCGTGC
GCTCTCCTGTTCCGACCCTGCCGCTTACCGGATACCTGTCCGCCTTTCTCCCTTCGGGAAGCGTGGCGCT
TTCTCATAGCTCACGCTGTAGGTATCTCAGTTCGGTGTAGGTCGTTCGCTCCAAGCTGGGCTGTGTGCAC
GAACCCCCCGTTCAGCCCGACCGCTGCGCCTTATCCGGTAACTATCGTCTTGAGTCCAACCCGGTAAGAC
ACGACTTATCGCCACTGGCAGCAGCCACTGGTAACAGGATTAGCAGAGCGAGGTATGTAGGCGGTGCTAC
AGAGTTCTTGAAGTGGTGGCCTAACTACGGCTACACTAGAAGAACAGTATTTGGTATCTGCGCTCTGCTG
AAGCCAGTTACCTTCGGAAAAAGAGTTGGTAGCTCTTGATCCGGCAAACAAACCACCGCTGGTAGCGGTG
GTTTTTTTGTTTGCAAGCAGCAGATTACGCGCAGAAAAAAAGGATCTCAAGAAGATCCTTTGATCTTTTC
TACGGGGTCTGACGCTCAGTGGAACGAAAACTCACGTTAAGGGATTTTGGTCATGAGATTATCAAAAAGG
ATCTTCACCTAGATCCTTTTAAATTAAAAATGAAGTTTTAAATCAATCTAAAGTATATATGAGTAAACTT
GGTCTGACAGTTACCAATGCTTAATCAGTGAGGCACCTATCTCAGCGATCTGTCTATTTCGTTCATCCAT
AGTTGCCTGACTCCCCGTCGTGTAGATAACTACGATACGGGAGGGCTTACCATCTGGCCCCAGTGCTGCA
ATGATACCGCGAGACCCACGCTCACCGGCTCCAGATTTATCAGCAATAAACCAGCCAGCCGGAAGGGCCG
AGCGCAGAAGTGGTCCTGCAACTTTATCCGCCTCCATCCAGTCTATTAATTGTTGCCGGGAAGCTAGAGT
AAGTAGTTCGCCAGTTAATAGTTTGCGCAACGTTGTTGCCATTGCTACAGGCATCGTGGTGTCACGCTCG
TCGTTTGGTATGGCTTCATTCAGCTCCGGTTCCCAACGATCAAGGCGAGTTACATGATCCCCCATGTTGT
GCAAAAAAGCGGTTAGCTCCTTCGGTCCTCCGATCGTTGTCAGAAGTAAGTTGGCCGCAGTGTTATCACT
CATGGTTATGGCAGCACTGCATAATTCTCTTACTGTCATGCCATCCGTAAGATGCTTTTCTGTGACTGGT
GAGTACTCAACCAAGTCATTCTGAGAATAGTGTATGCGGCGACCGAGTTGCTCTTGCCCGGCGTCAATAC
GGGATAATACCGCGCCACATAGCAGAACTTTAAAAGTGCTCATCATTGGAAAACGTTCTTCGGGGCGAAA
ACTCTCAAGGATCTTACCGCTGTTGAGATCCAGTTCGATGTAACCCACTCGTGCACCCAACTGATCTTCA
GCATCTTTTACTTTCACCAGCGTTTCTGGGTGAGCAAAAACAGGAAGGCAAAATGCCGCAAAAAAGGGAA
TAAGGGCGACACGGAAATGTTGAATACTCATACTCTTCCTTTTTCAATATTATTGAAGCATTTATCAGGG
TTATTGTCTCATGAGCGGATACATATTTGAATGTATTTAGAAAAATAAACAAATAGGGGTTCCGCGCACA
TTTCCCCGAAAAGTGCCACCTGACGTCGACGGATCGGGAGATCTCCCGATCCCCTATGGTGCACTCTCAG
TACAATCTGCTCTGATGCCGCATAGTTAAGCCAGTATCTGCTCCCTGCTTGTGTGTTGGAGGTCGCTGAG
TAGTGCGCGAGCAAAATTTAAGCTACAACAAGGCAAGGCTTGACCGACAATTGCATGAAGAATCTGCTTA
GGGTTAGGCGTTTTGCGCTGCTTCGCGATGTACGGGCCAGATATACGCGTTGACATTGATTATTGACTAG
TTATTAATAGTAATCAATTACGGGGTCATTAGTTCATAGCCCATATATGGAGTTCCGCGTTACATAACTT
ACGGTAAATGGCCCGCCTGGCTGACCGCCCAACGACCCCCGCCCATTGACGTCAATAATGACGTATGTTC
CCATAGTAACGCCAATAGGGACTTTCCATTGACGTCAATGGGTGGAGTATTTACGGTAAACTGCCCACTT
GGCAGTACATCAAGTGTATCATATGCCAAGTACGCCCCCTATTGACGTCAATGACGGTAAATGGCCCGCC
TGGCATTATGCCCAGTACATGACCTTATGGGACTTTCCTACTTGGCAGTACATCTACGTATTAGTCATCG
CTATTACCATGGTGATGCGGTTTTGGCAGTACATCAATGGGCGTGGATAGCGGTTTGACTCACGGGGATT
TCCAAGTCTCCACCCCATTGACGTCAATGGGAGTTTGTTTTGGCACCAAAATCAACGGGACTTTCCAAAA
TGTCGTAACAACTCCGCCCCATTGACGCAAATGGGCGGTAGGCGTGTACGGTGGGAGGTCTATATAAGCA
GAGCTCTCTGGCTAACTAGAGAACCCACTGCTTACTGGCTTATCGAAATTAATACGACTCACTATAGGGA
GACCCAAGCTGGCTAGCGTTTAAACTTAAGCTTGGTACCGAGCTCGGATCCGCCACCATGTACCCATACG
ACGTCCCAGACTACGCTATCGATATGGCGCAGCAAGCTGCCGATAAGTATCTCTATGTGGATAAAAACTT
CATCAATAACCCGCTGGCCCAGGCCGACTGGGCTGCTAAGAAGCTGGTATGGGTGCCTTCCGACAAGAGC
GGCTTTGAGCCCGCCAGCCTCAAGGAGGAGGTGGGCGAGGAGGCCATCGTGGAGCTGGTGGAGAACGGGA
AGAAGGTGAAGGTGAACAAGGATGACATCCAGAAGATGAACCCACCCAAGTTCTCCAAGGTGGAGGACAT
GGCGGAGCTCACGTGCCTCAACGAAGCCTCCGTGTTGCACAACCTCAAGGAACGCTACTACTCAGGGCTC
ATCTACACCTATTCAGGCCTGTTCTGTGTGGTCATCAATCCTTATAAGAACCTGCCCATCTACTCCGAAG
AGATCGTGGAAATGTACAAGGGCAAGAAGAGGCATGAGATGCCCCCCCACATCTATGCCATCACAGACAC
CGCCTACAGGAGTATGATGCAAGACCGAGAGGACCAGTCCATTTTGTGCACGGGTGAGTCTGGAGCTGGC
AAGACAGAAAACACCAAGAAAGTCATTCAGTATCTGGCGCACGTGGCCTCCTCACACAAGAGCAAGAAGG
ACCAGGGTGAGTTGGAGAGGCAGCTGCTGCAGGCCAACCCCATCCTGGAGGCCTTTGGGAACGCCAAGAC
TGTGAAGAATGACAACTCCTCACGATTTGGCAAATTCATTCGCATCAACTTTGATGTCAATGGCTATATC
GTTGGAGCCAACATTGAGACTTATCTTCTGGAGAAATCACGTGCTATCCGCCAAGCCAAGGAGGAGCGGA
CCTTCCACATCTTCTATTACCTCCTGTCTGGGGCTGGAGAGCACCTGAAGACTGATCTCCTGTTGGAGCC
ATACAACAAATACCGCTTCCTGTCCAATGGGCATGTCACCATCCCTGGGCAGCAGGACAAGGACATGTTC
CAGGAGACCATGGAGGCCATGAGGATTATGGGCATCCCAGAAGAAGAACAAATGGGCTTGTTGCGAGTCA
TCTCAGGGGTTCTCCAGCTCGGCAACATCGTCTTCAAGAAGGAACGTAACACCGACCAGGCGTCCATGCC
CGACAACACAGCTGCCCAGAAAGTGTCCCACCTGCTGGGGATCAACGTGACGGATTTCACCCGAGGCATC
CTCACGCCGCGCATCAAGGTGGGACGGGACTACGTCCAGAAGGCGCAGACAAAGGAACAGGCTGACTTTG
CCATCGAGGCCTTGGCCAAGGCCACCTATGAGCGAATGTTCCGCTGGCTGGTGCTGCGCATTAACAAGGC
TCTGGACAAGACCAAGAGGCAGGGTGCCTCTTTCATCGGGATCCTGGACATCGCTGGCTTCGAGATCTTT
GATCTGAACTCCTTCGAGCAGCTCTGCATCAACTACACCAACGAGAAGCTGCAGCAGCTCTTCAACCACA
CCATGTTCATCCTGGAGCAGGAGGAGTACCAGCGTGAGGGCATCGAGTGGAACTTCATCGACTTTGGCCT
TGACCTGCAGCCCTGCATCGACCTCATCGAGAAGCCAGCAGGGCCCCCTGGCATCCTGGCCTTGCTGGAT
GAGGAATGCTGGTTCCCCAAAGCCACTGACAAGAGCTTCGTGGAGAAGGTGGTGCAGGAGCAGGGCACCC
ACCCCAAGTTCCAGAAGCCCAAGCAGCTGAAGGACAAAGCCGATTTCTGCATCATCCACTATGCAGGCAA
GGTGGACTACAAAGCCGACGAGTGGCTGATGAAGAACATGGACCCCCTGAACGACAACATCGCCACGCTT
CTGCACCAGTCATCAGACAAGTTCGTCTCGGAGCTGTGGAAGGATGTGGACCGCATCATCGGCCTGGACC
AGGTGGCTGGCATGTCTGAGACGGCGCTGCCCGGGGCCTTTAAAACGCGGAAGGGCATGTTCCGGACCGT
GGGCCAGCTCTACAAGGAACAGCTGGCCAAGCTGATGGCCACGCTGAGGAACACCAACCCCAACTTTGTC
CGCTGCATCATCCCCAACCACGAGAAGAAGGCTGGCAAACTGGATCCGCATTTGGTGCTGGACCAGCTGC
GCTGCAACGGGGTCCTCGAGGGCATCCGGATCTGCCGCCAGGGCTTCCCCAACAGGGTGGTCTTCCAGGA
GTTCCGGCAGAGATATGAGATCTTGACACCAAATTCCATTCCTAAGGGCTTCATGGATGGGAAGCAGGCG
TGTGTGCTCATGATCAAAGCCCTGGAGCTGGACAGCAATCTGTACCGCATCGGCCAGAGCAAGGTCTTCT
TCCGGGCCGGCGTGCTGGCCCACCTGGAGGAGGAGCGGGACCTGAAGATCACAGACGTCATTATCGGGTT
CCAGGCCTGCTGCAGGGGCTACCTGGCCAGGAAGGCCTTTGCCAAGCGGCAGCAGCAACTGACAGCCATG
AAAGTCCTGCAGAGGAACTGCGCCGCTTACCTGAAGCTGCGGAACTGGCAGTGGTGGAGGCTCTTCACCA
AGGTCAAGCCACTGCTGCAGGTGAGCCGGCAGGAGGAGGAGATGATGGCCAAGGAGGAGGAGCTGGTGAA
GGTCCGCGAGAAGCAGCTGGCTGCAGAGAACAGGCTCACGGAGATGGAGACGCTGCAGTCCCAGCTCATG
GCAGAGAAGCTGCAGCTGCAGGAGCAGCTCCAGGCAGAAACAGAGCTGTGTGCTGAGGCTGAGGAGCTAC
GGGCCCGTCTGACCGCCAAGAAGCAGGAGCTGGAAGAGATTTGCCATGACCTGGAGGCCAGGGTAGAGGA
GGAGGAGGAGCGCTGCCAGCACCTGCAGGCAGAGAAGAAGAAAATGCAGCAGAACATCCAAGAACTGGAG
GAGCAGCTGGAGGAGGAGGAGAGCGCGCGCCAGAAGCTACAGCTGGAGAAGGTGACCACTGAGGCCAAGC
TGAAGAAGCTGGAGGAAGACCAGATCATCATGGAAGACCAGAACTGCAAACTGGCCAAGGAGAAGAAGCT
TCTGGAAGACAGAATAGCCGAGTTTACCACCAACCTCATGGAAGAGGAGGAGAAATCAAAGAGCCTCGCG
AAGCTCAAGAACAAACATGAGGCGATGATCACCGACCTGGAAGAGCGCCTCCGAAGAGAGGAGAAGCAGC
GTCAGGAGCTGGAAAAGACCCGTCGGAAGCTAGAGGGGGACTCCACCGACCTCAATGACCAGATCGCCGA
GCTGCAGGCTCAGATTGCCGAGCTCAAGATGCAGCTGGCCAAGAAAGAGGAGGAGCTGCAGGCCGCCTTG
GCCAGAGTGGAGGAGGAAGCCACCCAGAAGAACATGGCCCTGAAGAAGATCCGAGAGCTGGAATCGCAGA
TTTCCGAGCTCCAGGAAGACCTGGAATCTGAGCGAGCTTCTAGGAATAAAGCTGAGAAGCAGAAGCGGGA
CCTTGGGGAAGAGTTGGAGGCGCTGAAAACGGAGCTGGAGGACACTCTGGACTCGACGGCTGCCCAGCAG
GAGCTCAGGTCCAAACGCGAACAGGAGGTGAACATCCTGAAGAAGACCCTCGAGGAAGAGGCCAGGACCC
ACGAGGCCCAGATCCAGGAGATGAGGCAGAAGCATTCTCAGGCCGTGGAGGAGCTGGCCGAGCAGCTGGA
GCAGACGAAACGGGTGAAAGCCAACTTGGAGAAGGCGAAGCAGACCCTGGAGAACGAGCGAGGGGAGCTG
GCCAACGAGGTGAAGGTCCTGCAGCAGGGCAAAGGGGACTCTGAGCACAAGCGGAAGAAGGCTGAGGCCC
AGCTGCAGGAACTGCAGGTCAAGTTCACCGAGGGGGAGCGAGTGCGCACAGAGCTGGCGGACAAGGTCAC
CAAGCTGCAGGTTGAGCTGGACAATGTGATGGGTCTCCTCACCCAGTCTGACAGCAAGTCCAGCAAACTC
ACCAAGGACTTCTCTGCTCTGGAGTCCCAGCTTCAGGACACACAGGAGCTGCTCCAGGAGGAGAACCGAC
AAAAGCTGAGCCTGAGCACCAAGCTGAAGCAGATGGAGGATGAGAAGAACTCCTTCAAGGAGCAGCTGGA
AGAGGAGGAGGAGGCTAAGCGGAACCTGGAGAAGCAGATCGCCACCCTCCATGCCCAGGTGACGGACATG
AAGAAAAAGATGGAGGATGGCGTGGGGTGCCTGGAGACCGCGGAAGAAGCGAAGAGGAAGCTCCAGAAGG
ACCTGGAGGGGCTGGGCCAGCGCTATGAGGAGAAGGTGGCTGCCTACGACAAGCTGGAGAAGACGAAGAC
GCGGCTGCAGCAGGAGCTGGACGACCTGCTCGTGGACCTGGACCACCAGCGCCGGACTGCCTCCAACCTG
GAGAAGAAGCAGAAGAAGTTTGACCAGCTACTGGCCGAGGAGAAGACCATCTCTGCCAAGTATGCGGAGG
AGCGTGACCGGGCCGAGGCAGAGGCCCGGGAGAAGGAGACCAAGGCGCTGTCGCTGGCCCGGGCCCTGGA
GGAGGCCATGGAGCAGAAGGCGGAGCTGGAGCGGCTCAATAAGCAGTTCCGCACTGAGATGGAGGACCTC
ATGAGCTCCAAGGACGACGTCGGCAAGAGCGTCCACGAGCTGGAGAAGTCCAAGCGGGCTCTGGAGCAGC
AGGTGGAGGAGATGAAGACCCAGCTAGAGGAGCTGGAGGATGAACTGCAGGCCACCGAGGACGCCAAGCT
GCGGCTGGAGGTCAACCTGCAGGCCATGAAGGCCCAGTTCGAGCGGGACCTGCAGGGCCGCGACGAGCAG
AGTGAGGAGAAGAAGAAGCAGCTGGTTAGACAGGTGCGGGAGATGGAGGCTGAGCTGGAGGACGAGAAGA
AGCAGCGCTCGATGGCTGTGGCTGCTCGCAAGAAGCTGGAGATGGATCTGAAGGACCTGGAGGCCCACAT
CGACTCAGCCAACAAGAACCGAGACGAGGCCATCAAGCAGCTGCGGAAGCTGCAGGCCCAGATGAAGGAC
TGCGTGCGGGAACTGGATGACACGCGTGCCTCCCGTGAGGAGATCCTGGCTCAGGCCAAGGAGAACGAGA
AGAAGATGAAGAGCATGGAGGCCGAGATGATCCAGCTGCAGGAGGAACTGGCAGCTGCCGAGCGTGCCAA
GCGCCAGGCCCAGCAGGAGCGGGACGAGCTGGCAGACGAGATCGCCAACAGCAGCGGCAAGGGAGCTCTG
GCATTGGAGGAGAAGCGGCGCTTGGAGGCCCGCATTGCCCAGCTGGAGGAGGAGCTGGAGGAGGAGCAGG
GCAACACGGAGCTGGTCAACGATCGGCTGAAGAAGGCCAACCTGCAGATCGACCAGATCAACACCGACCT
GAACCTCGAGCGCAGCCACGCCCAGAAGAACGAGAACGCGCGGCAGCAGCTGGAGCGCCAGAACAAGGAG
CTCAAGGTCAAGCTGCAGGAGATGGAGGGTACCGTCAAGTCCAAGTACAAAGCTTCCATCACTGCCCTCG
AGGCCAAGATCGCACAGCTGGAGGAGCAGCTGGACAACGAGACCAAGGAGCGCCAGGCAGCTTGCAAGCA
GGTGCGTCGGGCCGAGAAGAAGCTCAAGGACGTGCTGCTGCAGGTGGACGACGAGCGGAGGAACGCCGAG
CAGTTCAAGGACCAGGCCGACAAGGCATCCACCCGCCTGAAGCAGCTCAAGCGGCAGCTGGAGGAGGCCG
AGGAGGAGGCCCAGCGGGCCAACGCCTCCCGCCGGAAGCTGCAGCGCGAGCTGGAGGACGCCACCGAGAC
CGCCGATGCCATGAACCGCGAGGTCAGCTCCCTCAAGAACAAGCTCAGGCGAGGGGACCTGCCGTTTGTT
GTGCCCCGCCGGGTGGCCCGGAAAGGTGCTGGCGACTGCTCAGACGAGGAGGTGGACGGCAAGGCGGACG
GGGCTGAGGCCAAAGCTGCCGAGGATTACAAGGACGACGATGACAAGTAAGGCCGCTCGAGTCTAGAGGG
CCCGTTTAAACCCGCTGATCAGCCTCGACTGTGCCTTCTAGTTGCCAGCCATCTGTTGTTTGCCCCTCCC
CCGTGCCTTCCTTGACCCTGGAAGGTGCCACTCCCACTGTCCTTTCCTAATAAAATGAGGAAATTGCATC
GCATTGTCTGAGTAGGTGTCATTCTATTCTGGGGGGTGGGGTGGGGCAGGACAGCAAGGGGGAGGATTGG
GAAGACAATAGCAGGCATGCTGGGGATGCGGTGGGCTCTATGGCTTCTGAGGCGGAAAGAACCAGCTGGG
GCTCTAGGGGGTATCCCC
